Addgene plasmid #173651: Lenti-sgRbm10#2/Cre
Purpose: Expresses a Rbm10-targeting gRNA and Cre-recombinase
Depositing lab: Charles Swanton. Depositing organization: University College London. Publication: A functional taxonomy of tumor suppression in oncogenic KRAS-driven lung cancer. Cai H, Chew SK, Li C, Tsai MK, Andrejka L, Murray CW, Hughes NW, Shuldiner EG, Ashkin EL, Tang R, Hung KL, Chen LC, Lee SYC, Yousefi M, Lin WY, Kunder CA, Cong L, McFarland CD, Petrov DA, Swanton C, Winslow MM. Cancer Discov. 2021 Feb 19. pii: 2159-8290.CD-20-1325. doi: 10.1158/2159-8290.CD-20-1325. PubMed 33608386.
Backbone
  Vector backbone: pLL3.3
  Vector type: Lentiviral, Cre/Lox, CRISPR
Growth in bacteria
  Bacterial resistance: Ampicillin, 100 μg/mL
  Growth temperature: 37°C
  Growth strain: NEB Stable
  Copy number: High Copy
Gene/Insert
  Gene/Insert name: gRNA targeting Rbm10
  gRNA/shRNA sequence: TGGGAACGAAAGCTCACCTG
  Species: M. musculus (mouse)
  Entrez Gene: Rbm10 (a.k.a. E430039K10Rik)
  Cloning method: Restriction Enzyme; 5′ cloning site unknown (unknown if destroyed); 3′ cloning site unknown (unknown if destroyed)
Terms and licenses: Academic/Nonprofit Terms; Industry Terms: Not Available to Industry
How to cite: Lenti-sgRbm10#2/Cre was a gift from Charles Swanton (Addgene plasmid # 173651 ; http://n2t.net/addgene:173651 ; RRID:Addgene_173651)
