[The description below was written by a language model from this plasmid's Addgene catalogue record and pLannotate feature annotations shown in this document.]
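Description:
Lenti-sgRbm10#2/Cre is a 7,760-nt HIV-1-based lentiviral transfer plasmid built on the pLL3.3 backbone that delivers two functions in one provirus: a CRISPR guide RNA against mouse Rbm10 and Cre recombinase. In bacteria it is maintained through a high-copy ColE1/pUC-type origin and selected with ampicillin via the β-lactamase gene. A fragment of the pBR322 bom region is also present.

The viral portion begins with a CMV enhancer/promoter fused to a truncated 5' LTR, an arrangement that drives genomic RNA transcription in packaging cells without relying on the native LTR promoter. It is followed by the Ψ packaging signal with adjoining gag sequence, the Rev response element for nuclear export of the unspliced genome, and the cPPT/CTS, which aids nuclear import in transduced cells. The annotated gag, Rev and nef segments are only fragments, so viral proteins must be supplied in trans.

Within the payload, a human U6 Pol III promoter transcribes the Rbm10-targeting spacer joined to the Streptococcus pyogenes Cas9 gRNA scaffold. Downstream, the mouse PGK promoter drives Cre, and a WPRE enhances transcript expression ahead of the 3' LTR region, which the annotation software also labelled as a truncated LTR. No Cas9 coding sequence and no mammalian selection marker are annotated, so the nuclease must come from the recipient cells or animal. This fits the design logic, in which Cre can recombine loxP-flanked alleles in the same cells that receive the guide. The associated publication concerns functional analysis of tumour suppressors in oncogenic KRAS-driven lung cancer, consistent with use in testing Rbm10 inactivation in that setting. The "#2" in the name suggests it is one of several Rbm10 guides, though the record does not say so.
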