Features (pLannotate 1.2.2; 21 found; start..end, strand, type, name):
     31..83      -  misc_feature   bom (fragment): basis of mobility region from pBR322
    238..617     +  enhancer       CMV enhancer: human cytomegalovirus immediate early enhancer
    618..817     +  promoter       CMV promoter: human cytomegalovirus (CMV) immediate early promoter
    835..1015    +  LTR            5' LTR (truncated): truncated 5' long terminal repeat (LTR) from HIV-1
   1062..1187    +  misc_feature   HIV-1 Ψ: packaging signal of human immunodeficiency virus type 1
   1171..1509    +  CDS            HIV-1 gag (fragment): gag protein from human immunodeficiency virus 1; gag
   1684..1917    +  misc_feature   RRE: The Rev response element (RRE) of HIV-1 allows for Rev-dependent mRNA export from the nucleus to the cytoplasm.
   2294..2394    +  CDS            Rev (fragment): human immunodeficiency virus 1 (HIV-1) Rev protein; rev; enhances nuclear export of unspliced and incompletely spliced viral mRNAs
   2444..2561    +  misc_feature   cPPT/CTS: central polypurine tract and central termination sequence of HIV-1
   2643..2883    +  promoter       U6 promoter: RNA polymerase III promoter for human U6 snRNA
   2913..2988    +  misc_RNA       gRNA scaffold: guide RNA scaffold for the Streptococcus pyogenes CRISPR/Cas9 system
   3041..3533    +  promoter       PGK promoter: mouse phosphoglycerate kinase 1 promoter
   3563..4593    +  CDS            Cre (fragment): site-specific recombinase Cre is a site-specific recombinase from bacteriophage P1. Recombination occurs at loxP sequences.
   4626..4649    +  misc_feature   MCS (fragment): pBluescript multiple cloning site
   4649..5237    +  misc_feature   WPRE: woodchuck hepatitis virus posttranscriptional regulatory element
   5238..5257    +  misc_feature   MCS (fragment): pBluescript multiple cloning site
   5259..5759    +  CDS            nef (fragment): NEF_HV1LA - Experimental evidence at protein level: Swiss-Prot protein existence level 1. Extracellular Nef protein targets CD4(+) T-lymphocytes for apoptosis by interacting with CXCR4 surface receptors. From Human immunodeficiency virus type 1 group M subtype B (isolate Lai) (HIV-1).
   5766..5946    +  LTR            5' LTR (truncated): truncated 5' long terminal repeat (LTR) from HIV-1
   6008..6596    -  rep_origin     ori: high-copy-number ColE1/pMB1/pBR322/pUC origin of replication
   6767..7627    -  CDS            AmpR: β-lactamase; bla; confers resistance to ampicillin, carbenicillin, and related antibiotics
   7628..7732    -  promoter       AmpR promoter: bla
>Addgene plasmid #173651 | Lenti-sgRbm10#2/Cre | addgene full sequence | sequence record 363756 | Addgene NGS Result
GTCGACGGATCGGGAGATCTCCCGATCCCCTATGGTGCACTCTCAGTACAATCTGCTCTGATGCCGCATA
GTTAAGCCAGTATCTGCTCCCTGCTTGTGTGTTGGAGGTCGCTGAGTAGTGCGCGAGCAAAATTTAAGCT
ACAACAAGGCAAGGCTTGACCGACAATTGCATGAAGAATCTGCTTAGGGTTAGGCGTTTTGCGCTGCTTC
GCGATGTACGGGCCAGATATACGCGTTGACATTGATTATTGACTAGTTATTAATAGTAATCAATTACGGG
GTCATTAGTTCATAGCCCATATATGGAGTTCCGCGTTACATAACTTACGGTAAATGGCCCGCCTGGCTGA
CCGCCCAACGACCCCCGCCCATTGACGTCAATAATGACGTATGTTCCCATAGTAACGCCAATAGGGACTT
TCCATTGACGTCAATGGGTGGAGTATTTACGGTAAACTGCCCACTTGGCAGTACATCAAGTGTATCATAT
GCCAAGTACGCCCCCTATTGACGTCAATGACGGTAAATGGCCCGCCTGGCATTATGCCCAGTACATGACC
TTATGGGACTTTCCTACTTGGCAGTACATCTACGTATTAGTCATCGCTATTACCATGGTGATGCGGTTTT
GGCAGTACATCAATGGGCGTGGATAGCGGTTTGACTCACGGGGATTTCCAAGTCTCCACCCCATTGACGT
CAATGGGAGTTTGTTTTGGCACCAAAATCAACGGGACTTTCCAAAATGTCGTAACAACTCCGCCCCATTG
ACGCAAATGGGCGGTAGGCGTGTACGGTGGGAGGTCTATATAAGCAGCGCGTTTTGCCTGTACTGGGTCT
CTCTGGTTAGACCAGATCTGAGCCTGGGAGCTCTCTGGCTAACTAGGGAACCCACTGCTTAAGCCTCAAT
AAAGCTTGCCTTGAGTGCTTCAAGTAGTGTGTGCCCGTCTGTTGTGTGACTCTGGTAACTAGAGATCCCT
CAGACCCTTTTAGTCAGTGTGGAAAATCTCTAGCAGTGGCGCCCGAACAGGGACTTGAAAGCGAAAGGGA
AACCAGAGGAGCTCTCTCGACGCAGGACTCGGCTTGCTGAAGCGCGCACGGCAAGAGGCGAGGGGCGGCG
ACTGGTGAGTACGCCAAAAATTTTGACTAGCGGAGGCTAGAAGGAGAGAGATGGGTGCGAGAGCGTCAGT
ATTAAGCGGGGGAGAATTAGATCGCGATGGGAAAAAATTCGGTTAAGGCCAGGGGGAAAGAAAAAATATA
AATTAAAACATATAGTATGGGCAAGCAGGGAGCTAGAACGATTCGCAGTTAATCCTGGCCTGTTAGAAAC
ATCAGAAGGCTGTAGACAAATACTGGGACAGCTACAACCATCCCTTCAGACAGGATCAGAAGAACTTAGA
TCATTATATAATACAGTAGCAACCCTCTATTGTGTGCATCAAAGGATAGAGATAAAAGACACCAAGGAAG
CTTTAGACAAGATAGAGGAAGAGCAAAACAAAAGTAAGACCACCGCACAGCAAGCGGCCGGCCGCTGATC
TTCAGACCTGGAGGAGGAGATATGAGGGACAATTGGAGAAGTGAATTATATAAATATAAAGTAGTAAAAA
TTGAACCATTAGGAGTAGCACCCACCAAGGCAAAGAGAAGAGTGGTGCAGAGAGAAAAAAGAGCAGTGGG
AATAGGAGCTTTGTTCCTTGGGTTCTTGGGAGCAGCAGGAAGCACTATGGGCGCAGCGTCAATGACGCTG
ACGGTACAGGCCAGACAATTATTGTCTGGTATAGTGCAGCAGCAGAACAATTTGCTGAGGGCTATTGAGG
CGCAACAGCATCTGTTGCAACTCACAGTCTGGGGCATCAAGCAGCTCCAGGCAAGAATCCTGGCTGTGGA
AAGATACCTAAAGGATCAACAGCTCCTGGGGATTTGGGGTTGCTCTGGAAAACTCATTTGCACCACTGCT
GTGCCTTGGAATGCTAGTTGGAGTAATAAATCTCTGGAACAGATTTGGAATCACACGACCTGGATGGAGT
GGGACAGAGAAATTAACAATTACACAAGCTTAATACACTCCTTAATTGAAGAATCGCAAAACCAGCAAGA
AAAGAATGAACAAGAATTATTGGAATTAGATAAATGGGCAAGTTTGTGGAATTGGTTTAACATAACAAAT
TGGCTGTGGTATATAAAATTATTCATAATGATAGTAGGAGGCTTGGTAGGTTTAAGAATAGTTTTTGCTG
TACTTTCTATAGTGAATAGAGTTAGGCAGGGATATTCACCATTATCGTTTCAGACCCACCTCCCAACCCC
GAGGGGACCCGACAGGCCCGAAGGAATAGAAGAAGAAGGTGGAGAGAGAGACAGAGACAGATCCATTCGA
TTAGTGAACGGATCGGCACTGCGTGCGCCAATTCTGCAGACAAATGGCAGTATTCATCCACAATTTTAAA
AGAAAAGGGGGGATTGGGGGGTACAGTGCAGGGGAAAGAATAGTAGACATAATAGCAACAGACATACAAA
CTAAAGAATTACAAAAACAAATTACAAAAATTCAAAATTTTCGGGTTTATTACAGGGACAGCAGAGATCC
AGTTTGGTTAGTACCGGGCCCGCTCTAGCCCTGCAGGAACTGTTTAAACTGTGAGGGCCTATTTCCCATG
ATTCCTTCATATTTGCATATACGATACAAGGCTGTTAGAGAGATAATTGGAATTAATTTGACTGTAAACA
CAAAGATATTAGTACAAAATACGTGACGTAGAAAGTAATAATTTCTTGGGTAGTTTGCAGTTTTAAAATT
ATGTTTTAAAATGGACTATCATATGCTTACCGTAACTTGAAAGTATTTCGATTTCTTGGCTTTATATATC
TTGTGGAAAGGACCAAACACCGTGGGAACGAAAGCTCACCTGGTTTTAGAGCTAGAAATAGCAAGTTAAA
ATAAGGCTAGTCCGTTATCAACTTGAAAAAGTGGCACCGAGTCGGTGCTTTTTTGTTTGGCGCGCCTATG
GCTTAATTAACATGGCGGCCGCATTCTACCGGGTAGGGGAGGCGCTTTTCCCAAGGCAGTCTGGAGCATG
CGCTTTAGCAGCCCCGCTGGGCACTTGGCGCTACACAAGTGGCCTCTGGCCTCGCACACATTCCACATCC
ACCGGTAGGCGCCAACCGGCTCCGTTCTTTGGTGGCCCCTTCGCGCCACCTTCTACTCCTCCCCTAGTCA
GGAAGTTCCCCCCCGCCCCGCAGCTCGCGTCGTGCAGGACGTGACAAATGGAAGTAGCACGTCTCACTAG
TCTCGTGCAGATGGACAGCACCGCTGAGCAATGGAAGCGGGTAGGCCTTTGGGGCAGCGGCCAATAGCAG
CTTTGCTCCTTCGCTTTCTGGGCTCAGAGGCTGGGAAGGGGTGGGTCCGGGGGCGGGCTCAGGGGCGGGC
TCAGGGGCGGGGCGGGCGCCCGAAGGTCCTCCGGAGGCCCGGCATTCTGCACGCTTCAAAAGCGCACGTC
TGCCGCGCTGTTCTCCTCTTCCTCATCTCCGGGACCCGGGATGCCCAAGAAGAAGAGGAAGGTGTCCAAT
TTACTGACCGTACACCAAAATTTGCCTGCATTACCGGTCGATGCAACGAGTGATGAGGTTCGCAAGAACC
TGATGGACATGTTCAGGGATCGCCAGGCGTTTTCTGAGCATACCTGGAAAATGCTTCTGTCCGTTTGCCG
GTCGTGGGCGGCATGGTGCAAGTTGAATAACCGGAAATGGTTTCCCGCAGAACCTGAAGATGTTCGCGAT
TATCTTCTATATCTTCAGGCGCGCGGTCTGGCAGTAAAAACTATCCAGCAACATTTGGGCCAGCTAAACA
TGCTTCATCGTCGGTCCGGGCTGCCACGACCAAGTGACAGCAATGCTGTTTCACTGGTTATGCGGCGGAT
CCGAAAAGAAAACGTTGATGCCGGTGAACGTGCAAAACAGGCTCTAGCGTTCGAACGCACTGATTTCGAC
CAGGTTCGTTCACTCATGGAAAATAGCGATCGCTGCCAGGATATACGTAATCTGGCATTTCTGGGGATTG
CTTATAACACCCTGTTACGTATAGCCGAAATTGCCAGGATCAGGGTTAAAGATATCTCACGTACTGACGG
TGGGAGAATGTTAATCCATATTGGCAGAACGAAAACGCTGGTTAGCACCGCAGGTGTAGAGAAGGCACTT
AGCCTGGGGGTAACTAAACTGGTCGAGCGATGGATTTCCGTCTCTGGTGTAGCTGATGATCCGAATAACT
ACCTGTTTTGCCGGGTCAGAAAAAATGGTGTTGCCGCGCCATCTGCCACCAGCCAGCTATCAACTCGCGC
CCTGGAAGGGATTTTTGAAGCAACTCATCGATTGATTTACGGCGCTAAGGATGACTCTGGTCAGAGATAC
CTGGCCTGGTCTGGACACAGTGCCCGTGTCGGAGCCGCGCGAGATATGGCCCGCGCTGGAGTTTCAATAC
CGGAGATCATGCAAGCTGGTGGCTGGACCAATGTAAATATTGTCATGAACTATATCCGTAACCTGGATAG
TGAAACAGGGGCAATGGTGCGCCTGCTGGAAGATGGCGATTAGCCATGTTTAAGGGTTCCGGTTCCACTA
GGTACAATTCGATATCAAGCTTATCGATAATCAACCTCTGGATTACAAAATTTGTGAAAGATTGACTGGT
ATTCTTAACTATGTTGCTCCTTTTACGCTATGTGGATACGCTGCTTTAATGCCTTTGTATCATGCTATTG
CTTCCCGTATGGCTTTCATTTTCTCCTCCTTGTATAAATCCTGGTTGCTGTCTCTTTATGAGGAGTTGTG
GCCCGTTGTCAGGCAACGTGGCGTGGTGTGCACTGTGTTTGCTGACGCAACCCCCACTGGTTGGGGCATT
GCCACCACCTGTCAGCTCCTTTCCGGGACTTTCGCTTTCCCCCTCCCTATTGCCACGGCGGAACTCATCG
CCGCCTGCCTTGCCCGCTGCTGGACAGGGGCTCGGCTGTTGGGCACTGACAATTCCGTGGTGTTGTCGGG
GAAATCATCGTCCTTTCCTTGGCTGCTCGCCTGTGTTGCCACCTGGATTCTGCGCGGGACGTCCTTCTGC
TACGTCCCTTCGGCCCTCAATCCAGCGGACCTTCCTTCCCGCGGCCTGCTGCCGGCTCTGCGGCCTCTTC
CGCGTCTTCGCCTTCGCCCTCAGACGAGTCGGATCTCCCTTTGGGCCGCCTCCCCGCATCGATACCGTCG
ACCTCGATCGAGACCTAGAAAAACATGGAGCAATCACAAGTAGCAATACAGCAGCTACCAATGCTGATTG
TGCCTGGCTAGAAGCACAAGAGGAGGAGGAGGTGGGTTTTCCAGTCACACCTCAGGTACCTTTAAGACCA
ATGACTTACAAGGCAGCTGTAGATCTTAGCCACTTTTTAAAAGAAAAGGGGGGACTGGAAGGGCTAATTC
ACTCCCAACGAAGACAAGATATCCTTGATCTGTGGATCTACCACACACAAGGCTACTTCCCTGATTGGCA
GAACTACACACCAGGGCCAGGGATCAGATATCCACTGACCTTTGGATGGTGCTACAAGCTAGTACCAGTT
GAGCAAGAGAAGGTAGAAGAAGCCAATGAAGGAGAGAACACCCGCTTGTTACACCCTGTGAGCCTGCATG
GGATGGATGACCCGGAGAGAGAAGTATTAGAGTGGAGGTTTGACAGCCGCCTAGCATTTCATCACATGGC
CCGAGAGCTGCATCCGGACTGTACTGGGTCTCTCTGGTTAGACCAGATCTGAGCCTGGGAGCTCTCTGGC
TAACTAGGGAACCCACTGCTTAAGCCTCAATAAAGCTTGCCTTGAGTGCTTCAAGTAGTGTGTGCCCGTC
TGTTGTGTGACTCTGGTAACTAGAGATCCCTCAGACCCTTTTAGTCAGTGTGGAAAATCTCTAGCAGCAT
GTGAGCAAAAGGCCAGCAAAAGGCCAGGAACCGTAAAAAGGCCGCGTTGCTGGCGTTTTTCCATAGGCTC
CGCCCCCCTGACGAGCATCACAAAAATCGACGCTCAAGTCAGAGGTGGCGAAACCCGACAGGACTATAAA
GATACCAGGCGTTTCCCCCTGGAAGCTCCCTCGTGCGCTCTCCTGTTCCGACCCTGCCGCTTACCGGATA
CCTGTCCGCCTTTCTCCCTTCGGGAAGCGTGGCGCTTTCTCATAGCTCACGCTGTAGGTATCTCAGTTCG
GTGTAGGTCGTTCGCTCCAAGCTGGGCTGTGTGCACGAACCCCCCGTTCAGCCCGACCGCTGCGCCTTAT
CCGGTAACTATCGTCTTGAGTCCAACCCGGTAAGACACGACTTATCGCCACTGGCAGCAGCCACTGGTAA
CAGGATTAGCAGAGCGAGGTATGTAGGCGGTGCTACAGAGTTCTTGAAGTGGTGGCCTAACTACGGCTAC
ACTAGAAGAACAGTATTTGGTATCTGCGCTCTGCTGAAGCCAGTTACCTTCGGAAAAAGAGTTGGTAGCT
CTTGATCCGGCAAACAAACCACCGCTGGTAGCGGTGGTTTTTTTGTTTGCAAGCAGCAGATTACGCGCAG
AAAAAAAGGATCTCAAGAAGATCCTTTGATCTTTTCTACGGGGTCTGACGCTCAGTGGAACGAAAACTCA
CGTTAAGGGATTTTGGTCATGAGATTATCAAAAAGGATCTTCACCTAGATCCTTTTAAATTAAAAATGAA
GTTTTAAATCAATCTAAAGTATATATGAGTAAACTTGGTCTGACAGTTACCAATGCTTAATCAGTGAGGC
ACCTATCTCAGCGATCTGTCTATTTCGTTCATCCATAGTTGCCTGACTCCCCGTCGTGTAGATAACTACG
ATACGGGAGGGCTTACCATCTGGCCCCAGTGCTGCAATGATACCGCGAGACCCACGCTCACCGGCTCCAG
ATTTATCAGCAATAAACCAGCCAGCCGGAAGGGCCGAGCGCAGAAGTGGTCCTGCAACTTTATCCGCCTC
CATCCAGTCTATTAATTGTTGCCGGGAAGCTAGAGTAAGTAGTTCGCCAGTTAATAGTTTGCGCAACGTT
GTTGCCATTGCTACAGGCATCGTGGTGTCACGCTCGTCGTTTGGTATGGCTTCATTCAGCTCCGGTTCCC
AACGATCAAGGCGAGTTACATGATCCCCCATGTTGTGCAAAAAAGCGGTTAGCTCCTTCGGTCCTCCGAT
CGTTGTCAGAAGTAAGTTGGCCGCAGTGTTATCACTCATGGTTATGGCAGCACTGCATAATTCTCTTACT
GTCATGCCATCCGTAAGATGCTTTTCTGTGACTGGTGAGTACTCAACCAAGTCATTCTGAGAATAGTGTA
TGCGGCGACCGAGTTGCTCTTGCCCGGCGTCAATACGGGATAATACCGCGCCACATAGCAGAACTTTAAA
AGTGCTCATCATTGGAAAACGTTCTTCGGGGCGAAAACTCTCAAGGATCTTACCGCTGTTGAGATCCAGT
TCGATGTAACCCACTCGTGCACCCAACTGATCTTCAGCATCTTTTACTTTCACCAGCGTTTCTGGGTGAG
CAAAAACAGGAAGGCAAAATGCCGCAAAAAAGGGAATAAGGGCGACACGGAAATGTTGAATACTCATACT
CTTCCTTTTTCAATATTATTGAAGCATTTATCAGGGTTATTGTCTCATGAGCGGATACATATTTGAATGT
ATTTAGAAAAATAAACAAATAGGGGTTCCGCGCACATTTCCCCGAAAAGTGCCACCTGAC
